>Addgene plasmid #15305 | pActPL-VP16AD | addgene partial sequence | sequence record 21724 | AC5 5'-ACACAAAGCCGCTCCATCAG-3'
CGATCTGCGGCCGCAAACATGGATAAAGCGGAATTAATTCCCGAGCCTCCAAAAAAGAAGAGAAAGGTCG
AATTGGGTACCGCCCCCCCGACCGATGTCAGCCTGGGGGACGAGCTCCACTTAGACGGCGAGGACGTGGC
GATGGCGCATGCCGACGCGCTAGACGATTTCGATCTGGACATGTTGGGGGACGGGGATTCCCCGGGTCCG
GGATTTACCCCCCACGACTCCGCCCCCTACGGCGCTCTGGATATGGCCGACTTCGAGTTTGAGCAGATGT
TTACCGATGCCCTTGGAATTGACGAGTACGGTGGGGCTAGCGGAGGAGGTGGTGGAGGTGGAGGTGGAGG
TACTAGTCTGGAGATCGAGGCCGCCTTCCTGGAGCGCGAGAACACCGCCCTGGAGACCCGCGTGGCCGAG
CTGCGCCAGCGCGTGCAGCGCCTGCGCAACCGCGTGAGCCAGAACCGCACCCGCTACGGCCCCCTGGGCG
GCGGCAAGTAAGGCGCGCCATAACCGATCCGTCGACCATGAAGATCAAGATCATTGCCCCGCCAGAGCGC
AAGTACTCTGTCTGGATCGG
