[The description below was written by a language model from this plasmid's Addgene catalogue record.]
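Description:
pActPL-VP16AD is an insect expression plasmid built on the pActPL backbone (about 6.4 kb without insert). It is propagated in E. coli as a high-copy plasmid under ampicillin selection. The record does not include a feature table and does not explicitly state the promoter, origin of replication or polyadenylation signal. The backbone name suggests an actin promoter-driven vector, but this is an inference from the name rather than a recorded fact.

The payload is an insert of roughly 500 bp, VP16AD-ZIP+ (also called VP16AD-EE12RR345L), cloned between NotI and AscI sites that both remain intact, so the cassette can be excised or exchanged. It encodes the transcriptional activation domain of herpes simplex virus VP16 fused to a heterodimerizing leucine zipper. According to the depositor, the zipper is based on the chicken B-ZIP family member Vitellogenin Binding Protein. The EE12RR345L (Zip+) domain was assembled from synthetic oligonucleotides with codon usage optimized for Drosophila expression.

An activation domain alone cannot drive transcription because it has no DNA-binding activity. The zipper is designed to pair with a complementary zipper on a separate partner protein, and a functional transcription factor forms only when both halves are present in the same cell. This fits the associated publication, which describes combinatorial restriction of transgene expression to refine spatial manipulation of neuronal function. Within that approach, this plasmid supplies the activation-domain half of a split transcriptional activator. As an insect expression vector, it would suit testing reconstitution of that activator in insect cells, although the record does not state a specific application.
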