Addgene plasmid #15305: pActPL-VP16AD
Depositing lab: Benjamin White. Depositing organization: National Institute of Mental Health (NIMH). Publication: Refined spatial manipulation of neuronal function by combinatorial restriction of transgene expression. Luan H, Peabody NC, Vinson CR, White BH. Neuron. 2006 Nov 9. 52(3):425-36. 10.1016/j.neuron.2006.08.028 PubMed 17088209.
Backbone
  Vector backbone: pActPL
  Backbone size w/o insert (bp): 6400
  Vector type: Insect Expression
Growth in bacteria
  Bacterial resistance: Ampicillin, 100 μg/mL
  Growth temperature: 37°C
  Growth strain: DH5alpha
  Copy number: High Copy
Gene/Insert
  Gene/Insert name: VP16AD-ZIP+ (alt names: VP16AD-EE12RR345L; VP16)
  Insert size (bp): 500
  Cloning method: Restriction Enzyme; 5′ cloning site NotI (not destroyed); 3′ cloning site AscI (not destroyed)
  Sequencing primers: 5′ na
Terms and licenses: Academic/Nonprofit Terms; Industry Terms: Not Available to Industry
Depositor comments: The heterodimerizing leucine zipper is based on the chicken B-Zip family member Vitellogenin Binding Protein. The EE12RR345L (Zip+) domain was generated from synthetic oligonucleotides with codon usage optimized for Drosophila expression.
How to cite: pActPL-VP16AD was a gift from Benjamin White (Addgene plasmid # 15305 ; http://n2t.net/addgene:15305 ; RRID:Addgene_15305)
